Addgene plasmid #100715: B52 + SMARCAL1 sgSTOP
Purpose: B52 plasmid expressing SMARCAL1 sgSTOP (cloned in BbsI site) and containing an empty sgRNA-expression cassette (use BsmBI for cloning)
Depositing lab: Alberto Ciccia. Depositing organization: Columbia University. Publication: CRISPR-Mediated Base Editing Enables Efficient Disruption of Eukaryotic Genes through Induction of STOP Codons. Billon P, Bryant EE, Joseph SA, Nambiar TS, Hayward SB, Rothstein R, Ciccia A. Mol Cell. 2017 Sep 4. pii: S1097-2765(17)30605-6. doi: 10.1016/j.molcel.2017.08.008. PubMed 28890334.
Backbone
  Vector backbone: B52 expressing expressing SMARCAL1 sgSTOP and containing an empty sgRNA-expression cassette
  Total vector size (bp): 2636
  Vector type: Mammalian Expression, CRISPR
Growth in bacteria
  Bacterial resistance: Ampicillin, 100 μg/mL
  Growth temperature: 37°C
  Growth strain: DH5alpha
  Copy number: Unknown
Gene/Insert
  Gene/Insert name: sgSTOP targeting SMARCAL1 (cloned using BbsI)
  gRNA/shRNA sequence: sgRNA SMARCAL1: CAGCATCAGAGGACTAGCTC
  Species: H. sapiens (human)
  Cloning method: Restriction Enzyme; 5′ cloning site BbsI (destroyed during cloning); 3′ cloning site BbsI (destroyed during cloning)
  Sequencing primers: 5′ GAGGTACCTCGAGGAATTCTCTAGA
Terms and licenses: Academic/Nonprofit Terms; Industry Terms: Not Available to Industry
How to cite: B52 + SMARCAL1 sgSTOP was a gift from Alberto Ciccia (Addgene plasmid # 100715 ; http://n2t.net/addgene:100715 ; RRID:Addgene_100715)
