[The description below was written by a language model from this plasmid's Addgene catalogue record and pLannotate feature annotations shown in this document.]
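Description:
B52 + SMARCAL1 sgSTOP is a compact (about 2.6 kb) mammalian CRISPR guide-RNA expression plasmid built on the B52 dual-sgRNA backbone. It is propagated in E. coli through a high-copy ColE1/pUC-type origin and selected with ampicillin via the β-lactamase gene driven by its native bla promoter. The annotation shows no mammalian selection marker, reporter, Cas9 or base editor coding sequence, so the plasmid supplies guide RNAs only, and the editing enzyme must be provided from a separate construct. A short attB1 fragment near the start of the sequence appears to be a remnant of the backbone's history rather than a functional Gateway site.

The payload consists of two tandem, same-orientation cassettes, each pairing a human U6 RNA polymerase III promoter with the Streptococcus pyogenes Cas9 guide RNA scaffold. One cassette carries a spacer targeting human SMARCAL1, inserted through BbsI sites that were destroyed during cloning. The other cassette is left empty and accepts a second spacer of the user's choice through BsmBI cloning. The record does not state which of the two annotated cassettes holds the SMARCAL1 guide. The guide is an "sgSTOP", a design in which a CRISPR base editor is directed to a coding codon that can be converted into a premature stop codon, disrupting the gene without relying on double-strand breaks. The plasmid is therefore suited to knocking out SMARCAL1 in human cells by base editing, alone or together with a second, user-defined target expressed from the same vector.
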