Features (pLannotate 1.2.2; 8 found; start..end, strand, type, name):
     13..30      +  protein_bind   attB1 (fragment): mutant version of attB; recombination site for the Gateway® BP reaction BP Clonase™
     82..322     +  promoter       U6 promoter: RNA polymerase III promoter for human U6 snRNA
    350..425     +  misc_RNA       gRNA scaffold: guide RNA scaffold for the Streptococcus pyogenes CRISPR/Cas9 system
    439..679     +  promoter       U6 promoter: RNA polymerase III promoter for human U6 snRNA
    709..784     +  misc_RNA       gRNA scaffold: guide RNA scaffold for the Streptococcus pyogenes CRISPR/Cas9 system
    887..1475    -  rep_origin     ori: high-copy-number ColE1/pMB1/pBR322/pUC origin of replication
   1646..2506    -  CDS            AmpR: β-lactamase; bla; confers resistance to ampicillin, carbenicillin, and related antibiotics
   2507..2611    -  promoter       AmpR promoter: bla
>Addgene plasmid #100715 | B52 + SMARCAL1 sgSTOP | addgene full sequence | sequence record 193651 | Addgene NGS Result
GACGTCGCTAGCTGTACAAAAAAGCAGGCTTTAAAGGAACCAATTCAGTCGACTGGATCCGGTACCAAGG
TCGGGCAGGAAGAGGGCCTATTTCCCATGATTCCTTCATATTTGCATATACGATACAAGGCTGTTAGAGA
GATAATTAGAATTAATTTGACTGTAAACACAAAGATATTAGTACAAAATACGTGACGTAGAAAGTAATAA
TTTCTTGGGTAGTTTGCAGTTTTAAAATTATGTTTTAAAATGGACTATCATATGCTTACCGTAACTTGAA
AGTATTTCGATTTCTTGGCTTTATATATCTTGTGGAAAGGACGAAACACCGAGACGATTAATGCGTCTCG
TTTTAGAGCTAGAAATAGCAAGTTAAAATAAGGCTAGTCCGTTATCAACTTGAAAAAGTGGCACCGAGTC
GGTGCTTTTTTTAAGCTTGAGGGCCTATTTCCCATGATTCCTTCATATTTGCATATACGATACAAGGCTG
TTAGAGAGATAATTGGAATTAATTTGACTGTAAACACAAAGATATTAGTACAAAATACGTGACGTAGAAA
GTAATAATTTCTTGGGTAGTTTGCAGTTTTAAAATTATGTTTTAAAATGGACTATCATATGCTTACCGTA
ACTTGAAAGTATTTCGATTTCTTGGCTTTATATATCTTGTGGAAAGGACGAAACACCGCAGCATCAGAGG
ACTAGCTCGTTTTAGAGCTAGAAATAGCAAGTTAAAATAAGGCTAGTCCGTTATCAACTTGAAAAAGTGG
CACCGAGTCGGTGCTTTTTTTCTAGAGAATTCCTCGAGGTACCTCTCTACATATGACATGTGAGCAAAAG
GCCAGCAAAAGGCCAGGAACCGTAAAAAGGCCGCGTTGCTGGCGTTTTTCCATAGGCTCCGCCCCCCTGA
CGAGCATCACAAAAATCGACGCTCAAGTCAGAGGTGGCGAAACCCGACAGGACTATAAAGATACCAGGCG
TTTCCCCCTGGAAGCTCCCTCGTGCGCTCTCCTGTTCCGACCCTGCCGCTTACCGGATACCTGTCCGCCT
TTCTCCCTTCGGGAAGCGTGGCGCTTTCTCATAGCTCACGCTGTAGGTATCTCAGTTCGGTGTAGGTCGT
TCGCTCCAAGCTGGGCTGTGTGCACGAACCCCCCGTTCAGCCCGACCGCTGCGCCTTATCCGGTAACTAT
CGTCTTGAGTCCAACCCGGTAAGACACGACTTATCGCCACTGGCAGCAGCCACTGGTAACAGGATTAGCA
GAGCGAGGTATGTAGGCGGTGCTACAGAGTTCTTGAAGTGGTGGCCTAACTACGGCTACACTAGAAGAAC
AGTATTTGGTATCTGCGCTCTGCTGAAGCCAGTTACCTTCGGAAAAAGAGTTGGTAGCTCTTGATCCGGC
AAACAAACCACCGCTGGTAGCGGTGGTTTTTTTGTTTGCAAGCAGCAGATTACGCGCAGAAAAAAAGGAT
CTCAAGAAGATCCTTTGATCTTTTCTACGGGGTCTGACGCTCAGTGGAACGAAAACTCACGTTAAGGGAT
TTTGGTCATGAGATTATCAAAAAGGATCTTCACCTAGATCCTTTTAAATTAAAAATGAAGTTTTAAATCA
ATCTAAAGTATATATGAGTAAACTTGGTCTGACAGTTACCAATGCTTAATCAGTGAGGCACCTATCTCAG
CGATCTGTCTATTTCGTTCATCCATAGTTGCCTGACTCCCCGTCGTGTAGATAACTACGATACGGGAGGG
CTTACCATCTGGCCCCAGTGCTGCAATGATACCGCGAGACCCACGCTCACCGGCTCCAGATTTATCAGCA
ATAAACCAGCCAGCCGGAAGGGCCGAGCGCAGAAGTGGTCCTGCAACTTTATCCGCCTCCATCCAGTCTA
TTAATTGTTGCCGGGAAGCTAGAGTAAGTAGTTCGCCAGTTAATAGTTTGCGCAACGTTGTTGCCATTGC
TACAGGCATCGTGGTGTCACGCTCGTCGTTTGGTATGGCTTCATTCAGCTCCGGTTCCCAACGATCAAGG
CGAGTTACATGATCCCCCATGTTGTGCAAAAAAGCGGTTAGCTCCTTCGGTCCTCCGATCGTTGTCAGAA
GTAAGTTGGCCGCAGTGTTATCACTCATGGTTATGGCAGCACTGCATAATTCTCTTACTGTCATGCCATC
CGTAAGATGCTTTTCTGTGACTGGTGAGTACTCAACCAAGTCATTCTGAGAATAGTGTATGCGGCGACCG
AGTTGCTCTTGCCCGGCGTCAATACGGGATAATACCGCGCCACATAGCAGAACTTTAAAAGTGCTCATCA
TTGGAAAACGTTCTTCGGGGCGAAAACTCTCAAGGATCTTACCGCTGTTGAGATCCAGTTCGATGTAACC
CACTCGTGCACCCAACTGATCTTCAGCATCTTTTACTTTCACCAGCGTTTCTGGGTGAGCAAAAACAGGA
AGGCAAAATGCCGCAAAAAAGGGAATAAGGGCGACACGGAAATGTTGAATACTCATACTCTTCCTTTTTC
AATATTATTGAAGCATTTATCAGGGTTATTGTCTCATGAGCGGATACATATTTGAATGTATTTAGAAAAA
TAAACAAATAGGGGTTCCGCGCACATTTCCCCGAAAAGTGCCACCT
