>Addgene plasmid #100715 | B52 + SMARCAL1 sgSTOP | depositor partial sequence | sequence record 190289 | Sequenced using GAGGTACCTCGAGGAATTCTCTAGA
NAGTCTGACTCTCGTGCACTTTTTCAGTTGATAACGGACTAGCCTTATTTTAACTTGCTATTTCTAGCTC
TAAAACGAGCTAGTCCTCTGATGCTGCGGTGTTTCGTCCTTTCCACAAGATATATAAAGCCAAGAAATCG
AAATACTTTCAAGTTACGGTAAGCATATGATAGTCCATTTTAAAACATAATTTTAAAACTGCAAACTACC
CAAGAAATTATTACTTTCTACGTCACGTATTTTGTACTAATATCTTTGTGTTTACAGTCAAATTAATTCC
AATTATCTCTCTAACAGCCTTGTATCGTATATGCAAATATGAAGGAATCATGGGAAATAGGCCCTCAAGC
TTAAAAAAAGCACCGACTCGGTGCCACTTTTTCAAGTTGATAACGGACTAGCCTTATTTTAACTTGCTAT
TTCTAGCTCTAAAACGAGACGCATTAATCGTCTCGGTGTTTCGTCCTTTCCACAAGATATATAAAGCCAA
GAAATCGAAATACTTTCAAGTTACGGTAAGCATATGATAGTCCATTTTAAAACATAATTTTAAAACTGCA
AACTACCCAAGAAATTATTACTTTCTACGTCACGTATTTTGTACTAATATCTTTGTGTTTACAGTCAAAT
TAATTCTAATTATCTCTCTAACAGCCTTGTATCGTATATGCAAATATGAAGGAATCATGGGAAATAGGCC
CTCTTCCTGCCCGACCTTGGTACCGGATCCAGTCGACTGAATTGGTTCCTTTAAAGCCTGCTTTTTTGTA
CAGCTAGCGACGTCAGGTGGCACTTTTCGGGGAAATGTGCGCGGAACCCCTATTTGTTTATTTTTCTAAA
TACATTCAAATATGTATCCGCTCATGAGACAATAACCCTGATAAATGCTTCAATAATATTGAAAAAGGAA
GAGTATGAGTATTCAACATTTCCGTGTCGCCCTTATTCCCTTTTTTGCGGCATTTTGCCTTCCTGTTTTG
CTCACCCAGAAACGCTGGTGAAAGTAAAGATGCTGAGATCAGTTGGGTGCACGAGTGGTTACATCGAACT
GGATCTCACAGCGTAGATCCTTGAGAGTTTCGCCCGAGACGTTTCCATGATGAGCACTTTAAGTCTGCTA
TGTGGCGCGATTATCCGTATGACGCAGCAGAGCACTCGTCGCCGCTNCCTATTCTCGATGACTGTGAGTA
CTCACAGTCCAGAAAAGCATCTACGGATGCATGANGTAGAGAATTATGCAGGCTGC
